>Addgene plasmid #99085 | pRRG272-eya | addgene full sequence | sequence record 191886 | Addgene NGS Result
AAGATCAAAGGATCTTCTTGAGATCCTTTTTTTCTGCGCGTAATCTGCTGCTTGCAAACAAAAAAACCAC
CGCTACCAGCGGTGGTTTGTTTGCCGGATCAAGAGCTACCAACTCTTTTTCCGAAGGTAACTGGCTTCAG
CAGAGCGCAGATACCAAATACTGTTCTTCTAGTGTAGCCGTAGTTAGGCCACCACTTCAAGAACTCTGTA
GCACCGCCTACATACCTCGCTCTGCTAATCCTGTTACCAGTGGCTGCTGCCAGTGGCGATAAGTCGTGTC
TTACCGGGTTGGACTCAAGACGATAGTTACCGGATAAGGCGCAGCGGTCGGGCTGAACGGGGGGTTCGTG
CACACAGCCCAGCTTGGAGCGAACGACCTACACCGAACTGAGATACCTACAGCGTGAGCTATGAGAAAGC
GCCACGCTTCCCGAAGGGAGAAAGGCGGACAGGTATCCGGTAAGCGGCAGGGTCGGAACAGGAGAGCGCA
CGAGGGAGCTTCCAGGGGGAAACGCCTGGTATCTTTATAGTCCTGTCGGGTTTCGCCACCTCTGACTTGA
GCGTCGATTTTTGTGATGCTCGTCAGGGGGGCGGAGCCTATGGAAAAACGCCAGCAACGCGGCCTTTTTA
CGGTTCCTGGCCTTTTGCTGGCCTTTTGCTCACATGTTCTTTCCTGCGTTATCCCCTGATTCTGTGGATA
ACCGTATTACCGCCTTTGAGTGAGCTGATACCGCTCGCCGCAGCCGAACGACCGAGCGCAGCGAGTCAGT
GAGCGAGGAAGCACGCGTCAAAAAACCCCTCAAGACCCGTTTAGAGGCCCCAAGGGGTTATGCTAGGCGC
GCCGGATCCTAATACGACTCACTATAGGGAGATTTAGGTGACACTATAGAAGTGACCTTATAAATTTGCC
TCCGGCTCTTCCGTCGACTGCAGGCAACGCATCTGTGACAGAAACTGCCATCTCTCTAAAAGCGTCGGAA
TCTCCTGGCCTTTCGAAAGACGACTCAGAAAGTCAATCTAAATCACCGCAAAGTTGCAATGGCAATTCGG
AAACGAACAACAATCCGGGCCCGAAAATCCAGTCAGACATTGCCAATGAAAACGAACTGGAAAGAATTTT
TGTTTGGGATTTGGACGAGACTATCATAATTTTTCATTCTCTCCTTACAGGAATTTACGCTCAGAAATAC
CAAAAAGATGCTTCAACTGCAGTCGCTCTCGGTTTACGGATGGAGGAACTTATTTTCAGTTTAGCTGACA
ATCACATGTTTTTCAATGATTTAGAAGAATGCGATCAAGTACACATTGATGATGTGTCATCAGATGATAA
TGGACAAAACTTAAGCAATTACAATTTTCTTGTCGACGGATTTGCTGGGCCTGCTAGTATTTGCAATGGA
GCATCTACAGTGATCCAAGGTGGACCACTGGGACTTCCTGGAAACACCAGTGTGCGCGGAGGAGTTGATT
GGATGAGGAAATTAGCGTTCCGTTATCGACGAATAAAAGAACTGTACAATTCTTACAGAAACAATGTAGG
AGGTTTATTAGGCACACAAAAACGGGAACACTGGCTACAATTAAGGCAAGACATTGAAACTCTTACAGAC
AATTGGCTTACGTTGGCTTTGAAGGTCTCCCTTTAGTGAGGGTTAATTCTCCCTATAGTGAGTCGTATTA
GGATCCGGCGCGCCTAGCATAACCCCTTGGGGCCTCTAAACGGGTCTTGAGGGGTTTTTTGACGCGTCGA
TTTCGGCCTATTGGTTAAAAAATGAGCTGATTTAACAAAAATTTAACGCGAATTTTAACAAAATTCAGGG
CGCAAGGGCTGCTAAAGGAAGCGGAACACGTAGAAAGCCAGTCCGCAGAAACGGTGCTGACCCCGGATGA
ATGTCAGCTACTGGGCTATCTGGACAAGGGAAAACGCAAGCGCAAAGAGAAAGCAGGTAGCTTGCAGTGG
GCTTACATGGCGATAGCTAGACTGGGCGGTTTTATGGACAGCAAGCGAACCGGAATTGCCAGCTGGGGCG
CCCTCTGGTAAGGTTGGGAAGCCCTGCAAAGTAAACTGGATGGCTTTCTTGCCGCCAATGATCTGATGGC
GCAGGGGATCAAGATCTGATCAAGAGACAGGATGAGGATCGTTTCGCATGATTGAACAAGATGGATTGCA
CGCAGGTTCTCCGGCCGCTTGGGTGGAGAGGCTATTCGGCTATGACTGGGCACAACAGACAATCGGCTGC
TCTGATGCCGCCGTGTTCCGGCTGTCAGCGCAGGGGCGCCCGGTTCTTTTTGTCAAGACCGACCTGTCCG
GTGCCCTGAATGAACTGCAGGACGAGGCAGCGCGGCTATCGTGGCTGGCCACGACGGGCGTTCCTTGCGC
AGCTGTGCTCGACGTTGTCACTGAAGCGGGAAGGGACTGGCTGCTATTGGGCGAAGTGCCGGGGCAGGAT
CTCCTGTCATCCCACCTTGCTCCTGCCGAGAAAGTATCCATCATGGCTGATGCAATGCGGCGGCTGCATA
CGCTTGATCCGGCTACCTGCCCATTCGACCACCAAGCGAAACATCGCATCGAGCGAGCACGTACTCGGAT
GGAAGCCGGTCTTGTCGATCAGGATGATCTGGACGAAGAGCATCAGGGGCTCGCGCCAGCCGAACTGTTC
GCCAGGCTCAAGGCGCGCATGCCCGACGGCGAGGATCTCGTCGTGACCCATGGCGATGCCTGCTTGCCGA
ATATCATGGTGGAAAATGGCCGCTTTTCTGGATTCATCGACTGTGGCCGGCTGGGTGTGGCGGACCGCTA
TCAGGACATAGCGTTGGCTACCCGTGATATTGCTGAAGAGCTTGGCGGCGAATGGGCTGACCGCTTCCTC
GTGCTTTACGGTATCGCCGCTCCCGATTCGCAGCGCATCGCCTTCTATCGCCTTCTTGACGAGTTCTTCT
GAATTGAAAAAGGAAGAGTATGAGTATTCAACATTTCCGTGTCGCCCTTATTCCCTTTTTTGCGGCATTT
TGCCTTCCTGTTTTTGCTCACCCAGAAACGCTGGTGAAAGTAAAAGATGCTGAAGATCAGTTGGGTGCAC
GAGTGGGTTACATCGAACTGGATCTCAACAGCGGTAAGATCCTTGAGAGTTTTCGCCCCGAAGAACGTTT
TCCAATGATGAGCACTTTTAAAGTTCTGCTATGTGGCGCGGTATTATCCCGTATTGACGCCGGGCAAGAG
CAACTCGGTCGCCGCATACACTATTCTCAGAATGACTTGGTTGAGTACTCACCAGTCACAGAAAAGCATC
TTACGGATGGCATGACAGTAAGAGAATTATGCAGTGCTGCCATAACCATGAGTGATAACACTGCGGCCAA
CTTACTTCTGACAACGATCGGAGGACCGAAGGAGCTAACCGCTTTTTTGCACAACATGGGGGATCATGTA
ACTCGCCTTGATCGTTGGGAACCGGAGCTGAATGAAGCCATACCAAACGACGAGCGTGACACCACGATGC
CTGTAGCAATGGCAACAACGTTGCGCAAACTATTAACTGGCGAACTACTTACTCTAGCTTCCCGGCAACA
ATTAATAGACTGGATGGAGGCGGATAAAGTTGCAGGACCACTTCTGCGCTCGGCCCTTCCGGCTGGCTGG
TTTATTGCTGATAAATCTGGAGCCGGTGAGCGTGGGTCTCGCGGTATCATTGCAGCACTGGGGCCAGATG
GTAAGCCCTCCCGTATCGTAGTTATCTACACGACGGGGAGCCAGGCAACTATGGATGAACGAAATAGACA
GATCGCTGAGATAGGTGCCTCACTGATTAAGCATTGGTAACTGTCAGACCAAGTTTACTCATATATACTT
TAGATTGATTTAAAACTTCATTTTTAATTTAAAAGGATCTAGGTGAAGATCCTTTTTGATAATCTCATGA
CCAAAATCCCTTAACGTGAGTTTTCGTTCCACTGAGCGTCAGACCCCGTAGAA
Features (pLannotate 1.2.2; 13 found; start..end, strand, type, name):
     18..606     +  rep_origin     ori: high-copy-number ColE1/pMB1/pBR322/pUC origin of replication
    789..836     -  terminator     T7 terminator: transcription terminator for bacteriophage T7 RNA polymerase
    850..868     +  promoter       T7 promoter: promoter for bacteriophage T7 RNA polymerase
    872..890     +  promoter       SP6 promoter: promoter for bacteriophage SP6 RNA polymerase
    972..1634    +  CDS            Eya3 (fragment): EYA3_MOUSE - Experimental evidence at protein level: Swiss-Prot protein existence level 1. Tyrosine phosphatase that specifically dephosphorylates 'Tyr- 142' of histone H2AX (H2AXY142ph). 'Tyr-142' phosphorylation of histone H2AX plays a central role in DNA repair and acts as a mark that distinguishes between apoptotic and repair responses to genotoxic stress. Promotes efficient DNA repair by dephosphorylating H2AX, promoting the recruitment of DNA repair complexes containing MDC1 (By similarity). Its function as histone phosphatase probably explains its role in transcription regulation during
   1640..1658    -  promoter       T3 promoter: promoter for bacteriophage T3 RNA polymerase
   1662..1680    -  promoter       T7 promoter: promoter for bacteriophage T7 RNA polymerase
   1694..1741    +  terminator     T7 terminator: transcription terminator for bacteriophage T7 RNA polymerase
   1748..1814    +  rep_origin     M13 ori (fragment): M13 bacteriophage origin of replication; arrow indicates direction of (+) strand synthesis
   1817..2116    +  CDS            tnpA (fragment): TN5P_ECOLX - Also known as tnp. Experimental evidence at protein level: Swiss-Prot protein existence level 1. Mediates transposition of transposon Tn5 by a 'cut and paste' mechanism. First, the monomeric transposase binds the 19 bp inverted DNA repeats flanking the transposon. Then, dimerization of the DNA- bound transposase creates a synaptic DNA complex. After nicking of the first DNA strand, excision of the transposon proceeds through a series of intermediates. The transposase then mediates the insertion of the transposon at a new site by strand transfer. The activity of the wild- type tran
   2148..2939    +  CDS            neo: KKA2_KLEPN - Also known as kan, nptII. Experimental evidence at protein level: Swiss-Prot protein existence level 1. Resistance to kanamycin, neomycin, paromomycin, ribostamycin, butirosin and gentamicin B. From Klebsiella pneumoniae.
   2943..2959    +  promoter       AmpR promoter (fragment): bla
   2960..3820    +  CDS            AmpR: β-lactamase; bla; confers resistance to ampicillin, carbenicillin, and related antibiotics
