[The description below was written by a language model from this plasmid's Addgene catalogue record and pLannotate feature annotations shown in this document.]
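Description:
pRRG272-eya is a bacterial cloning plasmid built on pJC53.2, a T/A cloning vector designed for in vitro transcription of double-stranded RNA and of sense or antisense riboprobes. It carries a fragment of the Schmidtea mediterranea eyes absent (eya) gene, inserted at the vector's Eam1105I sites, which were destroyed in the process. The plasmid replicates in E. coli from a high-copy ColE1/pUC-type origin and carries both a kanamycin/neomycin phosphotransferase gene and the β-lactamase gene, so it is selected with kanamycin and ampicillin. The annotation also picks up short fragments of an M13 origin and of the Tn5 transposase upstream of the kanamycin marker; these appear to be backbone remnants rather than functional elements.

The insert sits in a symmetrical arrangement of phage promoters. On one side, a T7 promoter and then an SP6 promoter point into the insert; on the other, a T3 promoter and a second T7 promoter point in from the opposite strand. T7 terminators lie outside each T7 promoter, oriented to stop transcripts that have read through from the opposing side. T7 polymerase can therefore transcribe both strands to yield dsRNA for RNA interference, while SP6 or T3 polymerase transcribes a single strand to give strand-specific probes for in situ hybridization. Which of these yields the antisense probe depends on insert orientation, which the catalogue entry does not state.

The automated annotation labels the insert as a fragment resembling mouse Eya3, reflecting homology of the planarian sequence to the conserved Eya family. That match spans roughly 660 nt, somewhat more than the 500 bp insert size in the catalogue entry. The stated use is eya knockdown and expression analysis in planarians.
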