Addgene plasmid #99085: pRRG272-eya
Purpose: dsRNA and riboprobe synthesis for Schmidtea mediterranea eyes absent (eya)
Depositing lab: Phillip Newmark. Depositing organization: University of Illinois at Urbana-Champaign. Publication: Follistatin antagonizes activin signaling and acts with notum to direct planarian head regeneration. Roberts-Galbraith RH, Newmark PA. Proc Natl Acad Sci U S A. 2013 Jan 22;110(4):1363-8. doi: 10.1073/pnas.1214053110. Epub 2013 Jan 7. PubMed 23297191.
Backbone
  Vector backbone: pJC53.2
  Backbone manufacturer: Phillip Newmark (Addgene plasmid # 26536)
  Backbone size w/o insert (bp): 3240
  Vector type: T/A Cloning Vector for dsRNA generation and the generation of sense and anti-sense probes
Growth in bacteria
  Bacterial resistance: Ampicillin and Kanamycin, 100 & 50 μg/mL
  Growth temperature: 37°C
  Growth strain: DH5alpha
  Copy number: High Copy
Gene/Insert
  Gene/Insert name: eyes absent (eya) (alt name: dd_Smed_v6_11372_0_1)
  Insert size (bp): 500
  Cloning method: Restriction Enzyme; 5′ cloning site Eam1105I (destroyed during cloning); 3′ cloning site Eam1105I (destroyed during cloning)
  Sequencing primers: 5′ Sp6; 3′ T3
Terms and licenses: Academic/Nonprofit Terms; Industry Terms: Not Available to Industry
How to cite: pRRG272-eya was a gift from Phillip Newmark (Addgene plasmid # 99085 ; http://n2t.net/addgene:99085 ; RRID:Addgene_99085)
